Addgene plasmid #178306: TalO8-HSP26-CFP
Purpose: CoTrIP plasmid with HSP26 promoter driving CFP's expression
Depositing lab: Brian Zid. Depositing organization: University of California, San Diego (UCSD). Publication: Rvb1/Rvb2 proteins couple transcription and translation during glucose starvation. Chen YS, Hou W, Tracy S, Harvey AT, Harjono V, Xu F, Moresco JJ, Yates JR 3rd, Zid BM. eLife. 2022 Sep 15;11. pii: 76965. doi: 10.7554/eLife.76965. PubMed 36107469.
Backbone
  Vector backbone: pUC
  Backbone size w/o insert (bp): 2700
  Modifications to backbone: Insertion of Trp1-ARS-8xLacO
  Vector type: Yeast Expression
  Selectable markers: TRP1
Growth in bacteria
  Bacterial resistance: Ampicillin, 100 μg/mL
  Growth temperature: 37°C
  Growth strain: DH5alpha
  Copy number: Unknown
Gene/Insert
  Gene/Insert name: HSP26pr-CFP-tAdh1
  Species: Synthetic
  Insert size (bp): 1700
  Promoter: HSP26
  Cloning method: Gibson Cloning
  Sequencing primers: 5′ M13; 3′ M13
Terms and licenses: Academic/Nonprofit Terms; Industry Terms: Not Available to Industry
Depositor comments: Please visit https://doi.org/10.1101/2021.10.17.464753 for bioRxiv preprint.
How to cite: TalO8-HSP26-CFP was a gift from Brian Zid (Addgene plasmid # 178306 ; http://n2t.net/addgene:178306 ; RRID:Addgene_178306)
