[The description below was written by a language model from this plasmid's Addgene catalogue record and pLannotate feature annotations shown in this document.]
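Description:
TalO8-HSP26-CFP is a yeast expression and shuttle plasmid of about 6 kb, built on a pUC backbone into which a TRP1–ARS–8xLacO module was inserted. In E. coli it replicates from the high-copy ColE1/pUC origin and is selected with ampicillin through the β-lactamase gene. In Saccharomyces cerevisiae it is maintained by an ARS1 autonomously replicating sequence and selected by tryptophan prototrophy, with TRP1 expressed from its own promoter. No centromere or 2μ element is annotated. Remnants of the pUC lacZα/MCS region, the lac promoter and CAP site, and short bom, rop and lacI fragments are backbone leftovers.

The payload is a synthetic cassette of roughly 1.7 kb, HSP26pr-CFP-tAdh1, assembled by Gibson cloning. The promoter of the yeast HSP26 gene drives a cyan fluorescent protein, annotated as the fast-maturing monomeric variant SCFP3A, and transcription ends at the ADH1 terminator. The HSP26 promoter itself was not picked up by the automated annotation. It presumably lies in the unannotated stretch between TRP1 and the CFP coding sequence.

Next to ARS1 is a cluster of closely spaced lac operator sites, seven of them annotated in tandem and corresponding to the 8xLacO array named in the record. In yeast these operators do not regulate transcription. They serve as binding sites for lac repressor, so a tagged LacI can act as an affinity handle for recovering the plasmid together with its associated factors. The record calls this a CoTrIP plasmid, and the associated work concerns the coupling of transcription and translation during glucose starvation. The construct therefore appears intended as a reporter and purification substrate for identifying proteins associated with an HSP26-promoter-driven gene.
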