Features (pLannotate 1.2.2; 23 found; start..end, strand, type, name):
    137..236     +  misc_feature   bom (fragment): basis of mobility region from pBR322
    242..396     -  CDS            lacZα (fragment): LacZα fragment of β-galactosidase; lacZ fragment
    399..450     -  misc_feature   MCS (fragment): pUC18/19 multiple cloning site
    457..554     +  promoter       TRP1 promoter: S. cerevisiae TRP1
    555..1229    +  CDS            TRP1: phosphoribosylanthranilate isomerase, required for tryptophan biosynthesis; S. cerevisiae TRP1; yeast auxotrophic marker
   2187..2897    +  CDS            SCFP3A: SCFP3A is a basic (constitutively fluorescent) cyan fluorescent protein published in 2006, derived from Aequorea victoria. It is reported to be a very rapidly-maturing monomer with low acid sensitivity.
   2921..3108    +  terminator     ADH1 terminator: S. cerevisiae ADH1; transcription terminator for the S. cerevisiae alcohol dehydrogenase 1 (ADH1) gene
   3163..3547    +  rep_origin     ARS1 (fragment): S. cerevisiae autonomously replicating sequence ARS1/ARS416
   3554..3570    +  protein_bind   lac operator: The lac repressor binds to the lac operator to inhibit transcription in E. coli. This inhibition can be relieved by adding lactose or isopropyl-β-D-thiogalactopyranoside (IPTG). lac repressor encoded by lacI
   3581..3597    +  protein_bind   lac operator: The lac repressor binds to the lac operator to inhibit transcription in E. coli. This inhibition can be relieved by adding lactose or isopropyl-β-D-thiogalactopyranoside (IPTG). lac repressor encoded by lacI
   3608..3624    +  protein_bind   lac operator: The lac repressor binds to the lac operator to inhibit transcription in E. coli. This inhibition can be relieved by adding lactose or isopropyl-β-D-thiogalactopyranoside (IPTG). lac repressor encoded by lacI
   3635..3651    +  protein_bind   lac operator: The lac repressor binds to the lac operator to inhibit transcription in E. coli. This inhibition can be relieved by adding lactose or isopropyl-β-D-thiogalactopyranoside (IPTG). lac repressor encoded by lacI
   3689..3705    +  protein_bind   lac operator: The lac repressor binds to the lac operator to inhibit transcription in E. coli. This inhibition can be relieved by adding lactose or isopropyl-β-D-thiogalactopyranoside (IPTG). lac repressor encoded by lacI
   3714..3734    +  protein_bind   lac operator (fragment): The lac repressor binds to the lac operator to inhibit transcription in E. coli. This inhibition can be relieved by adding lactose or isopropyl-β-D-thiogalactopyranoside (IPTG). lac repressor encoded by lacI
   3743..3759    +  protein_bind   lac operator: The lac repressor binds to the lac operator to inhibit transcription in E. coli. This inhibition can be relieved by adding lactose or isopropyl-β-D-thiogalactopyranoside (IPTG). lac repressor encoded by lacI
   3830..3846    -  protein_bind   lac operator: The lac repressor binds to the lac operator to inhibit transcription in E. coli. This inhibition can be relieved by adding lactose or isopropyl-β-D-thiogalactopyranoside (IPTG). lac repressor encoded by lacI
   3854..3884    -  promoter       lac promoter: promoter for the E. coli lac operon
   3899..3920    -  protein_bind   CAP binding site: CAP binding activates transcription in the presence of cAMP. E. coli catabolite activator protein
   3933..4025    -  CDS            lacI (fragment): lac repressor; lacI; The lac repressor binds to the lac operator to inhibit transcription in E. coli. This inhibition can be relieved by adding lactose or isopropyl-β-D-thiogalactopyranoside (IPTG).
   4208..4796    -  rep_origin     ori: high-copy-number ColE1/pMB1/pBR322/pUC origin of replication
   4967..5827    -  CDS            AmpR: β-lactamase; bla; confers resistance to ampicillin, carbenicillin, and related antibiotics
   5828..5932    -  promoter       AmpR promoter: bla
   6027..35      +  CDS            rop (fragment) (across the origin): Rop protein, which maintains plasmids at low copy number; rop
>Addgene plasmid #178306 | TalO8-HSP26-CFP | addgene full sequence | sequence record 350727 | Addgene NGS Result
TCGCGCGTTTCGGTGATGACGGTGAAAACCTCTGACACATGCAGCTCCCGGAGACGGTCACAGCTTGTCT
GTAAGCGGATGCCGGGAGCAGACAAGCCCGTCAGGGCGCGTCAGCGGGTGTTGGCGGGTGTCGGGGCTGG
CTTAACTATGCGGCATCAGAGCAGATTGTACTGAGAGTGCACCATATGCGGTGTGAAATACCGCACAGAT
GCGTAAGGAGAAAATACCGCATCAGGCGCCATTCGCCATTCAGGCTGCGCAACTGTTGGGAAGGGCGATC
GGTGCGGGCCTCTTCGCTATTACGCCAGCTGGCGAAAGGGGGATGTGCTGCAAGGCGATTAAGTTGGGTA
ACGCCAGGGTTTTCCCAGTCACGACGTTGTAAAACGACGGCCAGTGCCAAGCTTGCATGCCTGCAGGTCG
ACTCTAGAGGATCCCCGGGTACCGAGCTCGCGGCCGCGGTCGAAAAAAGAAAAGGAGAGGGCCAAGAGGG
AGGGCATTGGTGACTATTGAGCACGTGAGTATACGTGATTAAGCACACAAAGGCAGCTTGGAGTATGTCT
GTTATTAATTTCACAGGTAGTTCTGGTCCATTGGTGAAAGTTTGCGGCTTGCAGAGCACAGAGGCCGCAG
AATGTGCTCTAGATTCCGATGCTGACTTGCTGGGTATTATATGTGTGCCCAATAGAAAGAGAACAATTGA
CCCGGTTATTGCAAGGAAAATTTCAAGTCTTGTAAAAGCATATAAAAATAGTTCAGGCACTCCGAAATAC
TTGGTTGGCGTGTTTCGTAATCAACCTAAGGAGGATGTTTTGGCTCTGGTCAATGATTACGGCATTGATA
TCGTCCAACTGCATGGAGATGAGTCGTGGCAAGAATACCAAGAGTTCCTCGGTTTGCCAGTTATTAAAAG
ACTCGTATTTCCAAAAGACTGCAACATACTACTCAGTGCAGCTTCACAGAAACCTCATTCGTTTATTCCC
TTGTTTGATTCAGAAGCAGGTGGGACAGGTGAACTTTTGGATTGGAACTCGATTTCTGACTGGGTTGGAA
GGCAAGAGAGCCCCGAAAGCTTACATTTTATGTTAGCTGGTGGACTGACGCCAGAAAATGTTGGTGATGC
GCTTAGATTAAATGGCGTTATTGGTGTTGATGTAAGCGGAGGTGTGGAGACAAATGGTGTAAAAGACTCT
AACAAAATAGCAAATTTCGTCAAAAATGCTAAGAAATAGGTTATTACTGAGTAGTATTTATTTAAGTATT
GTTTGTGCACTTGCCTGCAGGCCTTTTGAAAAGCAAGCATAAAAGATCTAAACATAAAATCTGTAAAATA
ACAAGATGTAAAGATAATGCTAAATCATTTGGCTTTTTGATTGATTGTACAGGAAAATATACATCGCAGG
GGGTTGACTTTTACCATTTCACCGCAATGGAATCAAACTTGTTGAAGAGAATGTTCACAGGCGCATACGC
TACAATGACCCGATTCTTGCTCCTTGAAAACAAGACTATGGGTCTCTCTCATAAGCCTCAGGGGGGGACC
CCAAAAAAATAACGCGGCCATCTTGCATGCACCGTTGAACCTGTAGCTTACAGTAAGCCACAATTCTCTT
ACCTTCTTGGCAATGTGGCACAAAATAATCTGGTTATGTGTCTTCATTTGGTAATCACTGGGATGTTACT
GGGGCAGCAGCAACTCCGTGTGTACCCCTAACTCCGTGTGTACCCCTAAAGAACCTTGCCTGTCAAGGTG
CATTGTTGGATCGGAATAGTAACCGTCTTTACATGAACATCCACAACCAACGAAAGTGCTTTTTCAAGCA
TTGCTTGATTTCTAGAAAGATCGATGGTTATTCCCTCCCCCTTATGCGTCCAAAAATATAGGGTGCTCGT
AACAGTAAGGTATTCGCACTTAGCGTGCTCGCAACACAAAATTAAGTAATATGCGAGTTTTAGATGTCCT
TGCGGATCTATGCACGTTCTTGAGTGGTATTTCATAACAACGGTTCTTTTTCACCCTTATTCCTAAACAT
ATAAATAGGACCTCCATTAGTTAGAGATCTGTTTTTAATCCATTCACCTTTCATTCTACTCTCTTATACT
AATAAAACCACCGATAAAGATATATCAGATCTCTATTAAAACAGGTATCCAAAAAAGCAAACAAACAAAC
TAAACAAATTAACATGTCTAAGGGTGAAGAATTGTTCACTGGTGTTGTTCCAATCTTGGTTGAATTGGAC
GGTGACGTTAACGGTCACAAGTTCTCTGTTTCTGGTGAAGGTGAAGGTGACGCTACTTACGGTAAGTTGA
CTTTGAAGTTCATCTGTACTACTGGTAAGTTGCCAGTTCCATGGCCAACTTTGGTTACTACTTTGACTTG
GGGTGTTCAATGTTTCGCTAGATACCCAGACCACATGAAGCAACACGACTTCTTCAAGTCTGCTATGCCA
GAAGGTTACGTTCAAGAAAGAACTATCTTCTTCAAGGACGACGGTAACTACAAGACTAGAGCTGAAGTTA
AGTTCGAAGGTGACACTTTGGTTAACAGAATCGAATTGAAGGGTATCGACTTCAAGGAAGACGGTAACAT
CTTGGGTCACAAGTTGGAATACAACTACATCTCTGACAACGTTTACATCACTGCTGACAAGCAAAAGAAC
GGTATCAAGGCTAACTTCAAGATCAGACACAACATCGAAGACGGTGGTGTTCAATTGGCTGACCACTACC
AACAAAACACTCCAATCGGTGACGGTCCAGTTTTGTTGCCAGACAACCACTACTTGTCTACTCAATCTAA
GTTGTCTAAGGACCCAAACGAAAAGAGAGACCACATGGTTTTGTTGGAATTCGTTACTGCTGCTGGTATC
ACTTTGGGTATGGACGAATTGTACAAGTAAGGCGCGCCACTTCTAAATAAGCGAATTTCTTATGATTTAT
GATTTTTATTATTAAATAAGTTATAAAAAAAATAAGTGTATACAAATTTTAAAGTGACTCTTAGGTTTTA
AAACGAAAATTCTTATTCTTGAGTAACTCTTTCCTGTAGGTCAGGTTGCTTTCTCAGGTATAGTATGAGG
TCGCTCTTATTGACCACACCTCTACCGGCAGATCCGCTAGGGATAACAGGGTAATATAGATCTGTTTAGC
TTGCCTCGTCCCCCTTTTCTCGGTCTTGCAAACAACCGCCGGCAGCTTAGTATATAAATACACATGTACA
TACCTCTCTCCGTATCCTCGTAATCATTTTCTTGTATTTATCGTCTTTTCGCTGTAAAAACTTTATCACA
CTTATCTCAAATACACTTATTAACCGCTTTTACTATTATCTTCTACGCTGACAGTAATATCAAACAGTGA
CACATATTAAACACAGTGGTTTCTTTGCATAAACACCATCAGCCTCAAGTCGTCAAGTAAAGATTTCGTG
TTCATGCAGATAGATAACAATCTATATGTTGATAATTAGCGTTGCCTCATCAATGCGAGATCCGTTTAAC
CGGACCCTAGTGCACTTACCCCACGTTCGGTCCACTGTGTGCCGAACTAGCAATTGTGAGCGGATAACAA
TTACTAGCAATTGTGAGCGGATAACAATTACTAGCAATTGTGAGCGGATAACAATTACTAGCAATTGTGA
GCGGATAACAATTACTAGCAATTGTGAGCAGATAACAATTACTAGCAATTGTGAGCGGATAACAATTACT
AGCAATTATGAGCGGATAACAATTACTAGCAATTGTGAGCGGATAACAATACTAGTTCCTTCACTATTTT
AACATGTGGCGGCCGCGTAATCATGGTCATAGCTGTTTCCTGTGTGAAATTGTTATCCGCTCACAATTCC
ACACAACATACGAGCCGGAAGCATAAAGTGTAAAGCCTGGGGTGCCTAATGAGTGAGCTAACTCACATTA
ATTGCGTTGCGCTCACTGCCCGCTTTCCAGTCGGGAAACCTGTCGTGCCAGCTGCATTAATGAATCGGCC
AACGCGCGGGGAGAGGCGGTTTGCGTATTGGGCGCTCTTCCGCTTCCTCGCTCACTGACTCGCTGCGCTC
GGTCGTTCGGCTGCGGCGAGCGGTATCAGCTCACTCAAAGGCGGTAATACGGTTATCCACAGAATCAGGG
GATAACGCAGGAAAGAACATGTGAGCAAAAGGCCAGCAAAAGGCCAGGAACCGTAAAAAGGCCGCGTTGC
TGGCGTTTTTCCATAGGCTCCGCCCCCCTGACGAGCATCACAAAAATCGACGCTCAAGTCAGAGGTGGCG
AAACCCGACAGGACTATAAAGATACCAGGCGTTTCCCCCTGGAAGCTCCCTCGTGCGCTCTCCTGTTCCG
ACCCTGCCGCTTACCGGATACCTGTCCGCCTTTCTCCCTTCGGGAAGCGTGGCGCTTTCTCATAGCTCAC
GCTGTAGGTATCTCAGTTCGGTGTAGGTCGTTCGCTCCAAGCTGGGCTGTGTGCACGAACCCCCCGTTCA
GCCCGACCGCTGCGCCTTATCCGGTAACTATCGTCTTGAGTCCAACCCGGTAAGACACGACTTATCGCCA
CTGGCAGCAGCCACTGGTAACAGGATTAGCAGAGCGAGGTATGTAGGCGGTGCTACAGAGTTCTTGAAGT
GGTGGCCTAACTACGGCTACACTAGAAGAACAGTATTTGGTATCTGCGCTCTGCTGAAGCCAGTTACCTT
CGGAAAAAGAGTTGGTAGCTCTTGATCCGGCAAACAAACCACCGCTGGTAGCGGTGGTTTTTTTGTTTGC
AAGCAGCAGATTACGCGCAGAAAAAAAGGATCTCAAGAAGATCCTTTGATCTTTTCTACGGGGTCTGACG
CTCAGTGGAACGAAAACTCACGTTAAGGGATTTTGGTCATGAGATTATCAAAAAGGATCTTCACCTAGAT
CCTTTTAAATTAAAAATGAAGTTTTAAATCAATCTAAAGTATATATGAGTAAACTTGGTCTGACAGTTAC
CAATGCTTAATCAGTGAGGCACCTATCTCAGCGATCTGTCTATTTCGTTCATCCATAGTTGCCTGACTCC
CCGTCGTGTAGATAACTACGATACGGGAGGGCTTACCATCTGGCCCCAGTGCTGCAATGATACCGCGAGA
CCCACGCTCACCGGCTCCAGATTTATCAGCAATAAACCAGCCAGCCGGAAGGGCCGAGCGCAGAAGTGGT
CCTGCAACTTTATCCGCCTCCATCCAGTCTATTAATTGTTGCCGGGAAGCTAGAGTAAGTAGTTCGCCAG
TTAATAGTTTGCGCAACGTTGTTGCCATTGCTACAGGCATCGTGGTGTCACGCTCGTCGTTTGGTATGGC
TTCATTCAGCTCCGGTTCCCAACGATCAAGGCGAGTTACATGATCCCCCATGTTGTGCAAAAAAGCGGTT
AGCTCCTTCGGTCCTCCGATCGTTGTCAGAAGTAAGTTGGCCGCAGTGTTATCACTCATGGTTATGGCAG
CACTGCATAATTCTCTTACTGTCATGCCATCCGTAAGATGCTTTTCTGTGACTGGTGAGTACTCAACCAA
GTCATTCTGAGAATAGTGTATGCGGCGACCGAGTTGCTCTTGCCCGGCGTCAATACGGGATAATACCGCG
CCACATAGCAGAACTTTAAAAGTGCTCATCATTGGAAAACGTTCTTCGGGGCGAAAACTCTCAAGGATCT
TACCGCTGTTGAGATCCAGTTCGATGTAACCCACTCGTGCACCCAACTGATCTTCAGCATCTTTTACTTT
CACCAGCGTTTCTGGGTGAGCAAAAACAGGAAGGCAAAATGCCGCAAAAAAGGGAATAAGGGCGACACGG
AAATGTTGAATACTCATACTCTTCCTTTTTCAATATTATTGAAGCATTTATCAGGGTTATTGTCTCATGA
GCGGATACATATTTGAATGTATTTAGAAAAATAAACAAATAGGGGTTCCGCGCACATTTCCCCGAAAAGT
GCCACCTGACGTCTAAGAAACCATTATTATCATGACATTAACCTATAAAAATAGGCGTATCACGAGGCCC
TTTCGTC
